>Addgene plasmid #125845 | pLVX-M-Flag-BAP1-C91G | addgene full sequence | sequence record 246146 | Addgene NGS Result
TGGAAGGGCTAATTCACTCCCAAAGAAGACAAGATATCCTTGATCTGTGGATCTACCACACACAAGGCTA
CTTCCCTGATTAGCAGAACTACACACCAGGGCCAGGGGTCAGATATCCACTGACCTTTGGATGGTGCTAC
AAGCTAGTACCAGTTGAGCCAGATAAGGTAGAAGAGGCCAATAAAGGAGAGAACACCAGCTTGTTACACC
CTGTGAGCCTGCATGGGATGGATGACCCGGAGAGAGAAGTGTTAGAGTGGAGGTTTGACAGCCGCCTAGC
ATTTCATCACGTGGCCCGAGAGCTGCATCCGGAGTACTTCAAGAACTGCTGATATCGAGCTTGCTACAAG
GGACTTTCCGCTGGGGACTTTCCAGGGAGGCGTGGCCTGGGCGGGACTGGGGAGTGGCGAGCCCTCAGAT
CCTGCATATAAGCAGCTGCTTTTTGCCTGTACTGGGTCTCTCTGGTTAGACCAGATCTGAGCCTGGGAGC
TCTCTGGCTAACTAGGGAACCCACTGCTTAAGCCTCAATAAAGCTTGCCTTGAGTGCTTCAAGTAGTGTG
TGCCCGTCTGTTGTGTGACTCTGGTAACTAGAGATCCCTCAGACCCTTTTAGTCAGTGTGGAAAATCTCT
AGCAGTGGCGCCCGAACAGGGACTTGAAAGCGAAAGGGAAACCAGAGGAGCTCTCTCGACGCAGGACTCG
GCTTGCTGAAGCGCGCACGGCAAGAGGCGAGGGGCGGCGACTGGTGAGTACGCCAAAAATTTTGACTAGC
GGAGGCTAGAAGGAGAGAGATGGGTGCGAGAGCGTCAGTATTAAGCGGGGGAGAATTAGATCGCGATGGG
AAAAAATTCGGTTAAGGCCAGGGGGAAAGAAAAAATATAAATTAAAACATATAGTATGGGCAAGCAGGGA
GCTAGAACGATTCGCAGTTAATCCTGGCCTGTTAGAAACATCAGAAGGCTGTAGACAAATACTGGGACAG
CTACAACCATCCCTTCAGACAGGATCAGAAGAACTTAGATCATTATATAATACAGTAGCAACCCTCTATT
GTGTGCATCAAAGGATAGAGATAAAAGACACCAAGGAAGCTTTAGACAAGATAGAGGAAGAGCAAAACAA
AAGTAAGACCACCGCACAGCAAGCGGCCGGCCGCTGATCTTCAGACCTGGAGGAGGAGATATGAGGGACA
ATTGGAGAAGTGAATTATATAAATATAAAGTAGTAAAAATTGAACCATTAGGAGTAGCACCCACCAAGGC
AAAGAGAAGAGTGGTGCAGAGAGAAAAAAGAGCAGTGGGAATAGGAGCTTTGTTCCTTGGGTTCTTGGGA
GCAGCAGGAAGCACTATGGGCGCAGCGTCAATGACGCTGACGGTACAGGCCAGACAATTATTGTCTGGTA
TAGTGCAGCAGCAGAACAATTTGCTGAGGGCTATTGAGGCGCAACAGCATCTGTTGCAACTCACAGTCTG
GGGCATCAAGCAGCTCCAGGCAAGAATCCTGGCTGTGGAAAGATACCTAAAGGATCAACAGCTCCTGGGG
ATTTGGGGTTGCTCTGGAAAACTCATTTGCACCACTGCTGTGCCTTGGAATGCTAGTTGGAGTAATAAAT
CTCTGGAACAGATTTGGAATCACACGACCTGGATGGAGTGGGACAGAGAAATTAACAATTACACAAGCTT
AATACACTCCTTAATTGAAGAATCGCAAAACCAGCAAGAAAAGAATGAACAAGAATTATTGGAATTAGAT
AAATGGGCAAGTTTGTGGAATTGGTTTAACATAACAAATTGGCTGTGGTATATAAAATTATTCATAATGA
TAGTAGGAGGCTTGGTAGGTTTAAGAATAGTTTTTGCTGTACTTTCTATAGTGAATAGAGTTAGGCAGGG
ATATTCACCATTATCGTTTCAGACCCACCTCCCAACCCCGAGGGGACCCGACAGGCCCGAAGGAATAGAA
GAAGAAGGTGGAGAGAGAGACAGAGACAGATCCATTCGATTAGTGAACGGATCTCGACGGTATCGCCTTT
AAAAGAAAAGGGGGGATTGGGGGGTACAGTGCAGGGGAAAGAATAGTAGACATAATAGCAACAGACATAC
AAACTAAAGAATTACAAAAACAAATTACAAAAATTCAAAATTTTCGGGTTTATTACAGGGACAGCAGAGA
TCCAGTTTATCGATAAGCTTGGGAGTTCCGCGTTACATAACTTACGGTAAATGGCCCGCCTGGCTGACCG
CCCAACGACCCCCGCCCATTGACGTCAATAATGACGTATGTTCCCATAGTAACGCCAATAGGGACTTTCC
ATTGACGTCAATGGGTGGAGTATTTACGGTAAACTGCCCACTTGGCAGTACATCAAGTGTATCATATGCC
AAGTACGCCCCCTATTGACGTCAATGACGGTAAATGGCCCGCCTGGCATTATGCCCAGTACATGACCTTA
TGGGACTTTCCTACTTGGCAGTACATCTACGTATTAGTCATCGCTATTACCATGGTGATGCGGTTTTGGC
AGTACATCAATGGGCGTGGATAGCGGTTTGACTCACGGGGATTTCCAAGTCTCCACCCCATTGACGTCAA
TGGGAGTTTGTTTTGGCACCAAAATCAACGGGACTTTCCAAAATGTCGTAACAACTCCGCCCCATTGACG
CAAATGGGCGGTAGGCGTGTACGGTGGGAGGTCTATATAAGCAGAGCTCGTTTAGTGAACCGTCAGATCG
CCTGGAGACGCCATCCACGCTGTTTTGACCTCCATAGAAGACACCGACTCTACTAGAGGATCGCTAGCGC
TACCGGACTCAGATCTCGAGCTCATCGGGATCCAGGATGGACTACAAAGACGATGACGACAAGCTCGAGA
ATAAGGGCTGGCTGGAGCTGGAGAGCGACCCAGGCCTCTTCACCCTGCTCGTGGAAGATTTCGGTGTCAA
GGGGGTGCAAGTGGAGGAGATCTACGACCTTCAGAGCAAATGTCAGGGCCCTGTATATGGATTTATCTTC
CTGTTCAAATGGATCGAAGAGCGCCGGTCCCGGCGAAAGGTCTCTACCTTGGTGGATGATACGTCCGTGA
TTGATGATGATATTGTGAATAACATGTTCTTTGCCCACCAGCTGATACCCAACTCTGGTGCAACTCATGC
CTTGCTGAGCGTGCTCCTGAACTGCAGCAGCGTGGACCTGGGACCCACCCTGAGTCGCATGAAGGACTTC
ACCAAGGGTTTTAGCCCTGAGAGCAAAGGATATGCGATTGGCAATGCCCCGGAGTTGGCCAAGGCCCATA
ATAGCCATGCCAGGCCCGAGCCACGCCACCTCCCTGAGAAGCAGAATGGCCTTAGTGCAGTGCGGACCAT
GGAGGCGTTCCACTTTGTCAGCTATGTGCCTATCACAGGCCGGCTCTTTGAGCTGGATGGGCTGAAGGTC
TACCCCATTGACCATGGGCCCTGGGGGGAGGACGAGGAGTGGACAGACAAGGCCCGGCGGGTCATCATGG
AGCGTATCGGCCTCGCCACTGCAGGGGAGCCCTACCACGACATCCGCTTCAACCTGATGGCAGTGGTGCC
CGACCGCAGGATCAAGTATGAGGCCAGGCTGCATGTGCTGAAGGTGAACCGTCAGACAGTACTAGAGGCT
CTGCAGCAGCTGATAAGAGTAACACAGCCAGAGCTGATTCAGACCCACAAGTCTCAAGAGTCACAGCTGC
CTGAGGAGTCCAAGTCAGCCAGCAACAAGTCCCCGCTGGTGCTGGAAGCAAACAGGGCCCCTGCAGCCTC
TGAGGGCAACCACACAGATGGTGCAGAGGAGGCGGCTGGTTCATGCGCACAAGCCCCATCCCACAGCCCT
CCCAACAAACCCAAGCTAGTGGTGAAGCCTCCAGGCAGCAGCCTCAATGGGGTTCACCCCAACCCCACTC
CCATTGTCCAGCGGCTGCCGGCCTTTCTAGACAATCACAATTATGCCAAGTCCCCCATGCAGGAGGAAGA
AGACCTGGCGGCAGGTGTGGGCCGCAGCCGAGTTCCAGTCCGCCCACCCCAGCAGTACTCAGATGATGAG
GATGACTATGAGGATGACGAGGAGGATGACGTGCAGAACACCAACTCTGCCCTTAGGTATAAGGGGAAGG
GAACAGGGAAGCCAGGGGCATTGAGCGGTTCTGCTGATGGGCAACTGTCAGTGCTGCAGCCCAACACCAT
CAACGTCTTGGCTGAGAAGCTCAAAGAGTCCCAGAAGGACCTCTCAATTCCTCTGTCCATCAAGACTAGC
AGCGGGGCTGGGAGTCCGGCTGTGGCAGTGCCCACACACTCGCAGCCCTCACCCACCCCCAGCAATGAGA
GTACAGACACGGCCTCTGAGATCGGCAGTGCTTTCAACTCGCCACTGCGCTCGCCTATCCGCTCAGCCAA
CCCGACGCGGCCCTCCAGCCCTGTCACCTCCCACATCTCCAAGGTGCTTTTTGGAGAGGATGACAGCCTG
CTGCGTGTTGACTGCATACGCTACAACCGTGCTGTCCGTGATCTGGGTCCTGTCATCAGCACAGGCCTGC
TGCACCTGGCTGAGGATGGGGTGCTGAGTCCCCTGGCGCTGACAGAGGGTGGGAAGGGTTCCTCGCCCTC
CATCAGACCAATCCAAGGCAGCCAGGGGTCCAGCAGCCCAGTGGAGAAGGAGGTCGTGGAAGCCACGGAC
AGCAGAGAGAAGACGGGGATGGTGAGGCCTGGCGAGCCCTTGAGTGGGGAGAAATACTCACCCAAGGAGC
TGCTGGCACTGCTGAAGTGTGTGGAGGCTGAGATTGCAAACTATGAGGCGTGCCTCAAGGAGGAGGTAGA
GAAGAGGAAGAAGTTCAAGATTGATGACCAGAGAAGGACCCACAACTACGATGAGTTCATCTGCACCTTT
ATCTCCATGCTGGCTCAGGAAGGCATGCTGGCCAACCTAGTGGAGCAGAACATCTCCGTGCGGCGGCGCC
AAGGGGTCAGCATCGGCCGGCTCCACAAGCAGCGGAAGCCTGACCGGCGGAAACGCTCTCGCCCCTACAA
GGCCAAGCGCCAGTGAGAATTCCGACATGCTCTAGATAATTCTACCGGGTAGGGGAGGCGCTTTTCCCAA
GGCAGTCTGGAGCATGCGCTTTAGCAGCCCCGCTGGGCACTTGGCGCTACACAAGTGGCCTCTGGCCTCG
CACACATTCCACATCCACCGGTAGGCGCCAACCGGCTCCGTTCTTTGGTGGCCCCTTCGCGCCACCTTCT
ACTCCTCCCCTAGTCAGGAAGTTCCCCCCCGCCCCGCAGCTCGCGTCGTGCAGGACGTGACAAATGGAAG
TAGCACGTCTCACTAGTCTCGTGCAGATGGACAGCACCGCTGAGCAATGGAAGCGGGTAGGCCTTTGGGG
CAGCGGCCAATAGCAGCTTTGCTCCTTCGCTTTCTGGGCTCAGAGGCTGGGAAGGGGTGGGTCCGGGGGC
GGGCTCAGGGGCGGGCTCAGGGGCGGGGCGGGCGCCCGAAGGTCCTCCGGAGGCCCGGCATTCTGCACGC
TTCAAAAGCGCACGTCTGCCGCGCTGTTCTCCTCTTCCTCATCTCCGGGCCTTTCGACCTGCAGCCCAAG
CTTACCATGACCGAGTACAAGCCCACGGTGCGCCTCGCCACCCGCGACGACGTCCCCAGGGCCGTACGCA
CCCTCGCCGCCGCGTTCGCCGACTACCCCGCCACGCGCCACACCGTCGATCCGGACCGCCACATCGAGCG
GGTCACCGAGCTGCAAGAACTCTTCCTCACGCGCGTCGGGCTCGACATCGGCAAGGTGTGGGTCGCGGAC
GACGGCGCCGCGGTGGCGGTCTGGACCACGCCGGAGAGCGTCGAAGCGGGGGCGGTGTTCGCCGAGATCG
GCCCGCGCATGGCCGAGTTGAGCGGTTCCCGGCTGGCCGCGCAGCAACAGATGGAAGGCCTCCTGGCGCC
GCACCGGCCCAAGGAGCCCGCGTGGTTCCTGGCCACCGTCGGCGTCTCGCCCGACCACCAGGGCAAGGGT
CTGGGCAGCGCCGTCGTGCTCCCCGGAGTGGAGGCGGCCGAGCGCGCCGGGGTGCCCGCCTTCCTGGAGA
CCTCCGCGCCCCGCAACCTCCCCTTCTACGAGCGGCTCGGCTTCACCGTCACCGCCGACGTCGAGGTGCC
CGAAGGACCGCGCACCTGGTGCATGACCCGCAAGCCCGGTGCCTGACCGCGTCTGGAACAATCAACCTCT
GGATTACAAAATTTGTGAAAGATTGACTGGTATTCTTAACTATGTTGCTCCTTTTACGCTATGTGGATAC
GCTGCTTTAATGCCTTTGTATCATGCTATTGCTTCCCGTATGGCTTTCATTTTCTCCTCCTTGTATAAAT
CCTGGTTGCTGTCTCTTTATGAGGAGTTGTGGCCCGTTGTCAGGCAACGTGGCGTGGTGTGCACTGTGTT
TGCTGACGCAACCCCCACTGGTTGGGGCATTGCCACCACCTGTCAGCTCCTTTCCGGGACTTTCGCTTTC
CCCCTCCCTATTGCCACGGCGGAACTCATCGCCGCCTGCCTTGCCCGCTGCTGGACAGGGGCTCGGCTGT
TGGGCACTGACAATTCCGTGGTGTTGTCGGGGAAGCTGACGTCCTTTCCATGGCTGCTCGCCTGTGTTGC
CACCTGGATTCTGCGCGGGACGTCCTTCTGCTACGTCCCTTCGGCCCTCAATCCAGCGGACCTTCCTTCC
CGCGGCCTGCTGCCGGCTCTGCGGCCTCTTCCGCGTCTTCGCCTTCGCCCTCAGACGAGTCGGATCTCCC
TTTGGGCCGCCTCCCCGCCTGGAATTAATTCTGCAGTCGAGACCTAGAAAAACATGGAGCAATCACAAGT
AGCAATACAGCAGCTACCAATGCTGATTGTGCCTGGCTAGAAGCACAAGAGGAGGAGGAGGTGGGTTTTC
CAGTCACACCTCAGGTACCTTTAAGACCAATGACTTACAAGGCAGCTGTAGATCTTAGCCACTTTTTAAA
AGAAAAGAGGGGACTGGAAGGGCTAATTCACTCCCAACGAAGACAAGATATCCTTGATCTGTGGATCTAC
CACACACAAGGCTACTTCCCTGATTAGCAGAACTACACACCAGGGCCAGGGGTCAGATATCCACTGACCT
TTGGATGGTGCTACAAGCTAGTACCAGTTGAGCCAGATAAGGTAGAAGAGGCCAATAAAGGAGAGAACAC
CAGCTTGTTACACCCTGTGAGCCTGCATGGGATGGATGACCCGGAGAGAGAAGTGTTAGAGTGGAGGTTT
GACAGCCGCCTAGCATTTCATCACGTGGCCCGAGAGCTGCATCCGGAGTACTTCAAGAACTGCTGATATC
GAGCTTGCTACAAGGGACTTTCCGCTGGGGACTTTCCAGGGAGGCGTGGCCTGGGCGGGACTGGGGAGTG
GCGAGCCCTCAGATCCTGCATATAAGCAGCTGCTTTTTGCCTGTACTGGGTCTCTCTGGTTAGACCAGAT
CTGAGCCTGGGAGCTCTCTGGCTAACTAGGGAACCCACTGCTTAAGCCTCAATAAAGCTTGCCTTGAGTG
CTTCAAGTAGTGTGTGCCCGTCTGTTGTGTGACTCTGGTAACTAGAGATCCCTCAGACCCTTTTAGTCAG
TGTGGAAAATCTCTAGCAGTAGTAGTTCATGTCATCTTATTATTCAGTATTTATAACTTGCAAAGAAATG
AATATCAGAGAGTGAGAGGCCTTGACATTGCTAGCGTTTTACCGTCGACCTCTAGCTAGAGCTTGGCGTA
ATCATGGTCATAGCTGTTTCCTGTGTGAAATTGTTATCCGCTCACAATTCCACACAACATACGAGCCGGA
AGCATAAAGTGTAAAGCCTGGGGTGCCTAATGAGTGAGCTAACTCACATTAATTGCGTTGCGCTCACTGC
CCGCTTTCCAGTCGGGAAACCTGTCGTGCCAGCTGCATTAATGAATCGGCCAACGCGCGGGGAGAGGCGG
TTTGCGTATTGGGCGCTCTTCCGCTTCCTCGCTCACTGACTCGCTGCGCTCGGTCGTTCGGCTGCGGCGA
GCGGTATCAGCTCACTCAAAGGCGGTAATACGGTTATCCACAGAATCAGGGGATAACGCAGGAAAGAACA
TGTGAGCAAAAGGCCAGCAAAAGGCCAGGAACCGTAAAAAGGCCGCGTTGCTGGCGTTTTTCCATAGGCT
CCGCCCCCCTGACGAGCATCACAAAAATCGACGCTCAAGTCAGAGGTGGCGAAACCCGACAGGACTATAA
AGATACCAGGCGTTTCCCCCTGGAAGCTCCCTCGTGCGCTCTCCTGTTCCGACCCTGCCGCTTACCGGAT
ACCTGTCCGCCTTTCTCCCTTCGGGAAGCGTGGCGCTTTCTCATAGCTCACGCTGTAGGTATCTCAGTTC
GGTGTAGGTCGTTCGCTCCAAGCTGGGCTGTGTGCACGAACCCCCCGTTCAGCCCGACCGCTGCGCCTTA
TCCGGTAACTATCGTCTTGAGTCCAACCCGGTAAGACACGACTTATCGCCACTGGCAGCAGCCACTGGTA
ACAGGATTAGCAGAGCGAGGTATGTAGGCGGTGCTACAGAGTTCTTGAAGTGGTGGCCTAACTACGGCTA
CACTAGAAGAACAGTATTTGGTATCTGCGCTCTGCTGAAGCCAGTTACCTTCGGAAAAAGAGTTGGTAGC
TCTTGATCCGGCAAACAAACCACCGCTGGTAGCGGTGGTTTTTTTGTTTGCAAGCAGCAGATTACGCGCA
GAAAAAAAGGATCTCAAGAAGATCCTTTGATCTTTTCTACGGGGTCTGACGCTCAGTGGAACGAAAACTC
ACGTTAAGGGATTTTGGTCATGAGATTATCAAAAAGGATCTTCACCTAGATCCTTTTAAATTAAAAATGA
AGTTTTAAATCAATCTAAAGTATATATGAGTAAACTTGGTCTGACAGTTACCAATGCTTAATCAGTGAGG
CACCTATCTCAGCGATCTGTCTATTTCGTTCATCCATAGTTGCCTGACTCCCCGTCGTGTAGATAACTAC
GATACGGGAGGGCTTACCATCTGGCCCCAGTGCTGCAATGATACCGCGAGACCCACGCTCACCGGCTCCA
GATTTATCAGCAATAAACCAGCCAGCCGGAAGGGCCGAGCGCAGAAGTGGTCCTGCAACTTTATCCGCCT
CCATCCAGTCTATTAATTGTTGCCGGGAAGCTAGAGTAAGTAGTTCGCCAGTTAATAGTTTGCGCAACGT
TGTTGCCATTGCTACAGGCATCGTGGTGTCACGCTCGTCGTTTGGTATGGCTTCATTCAGCTCCGGTTCC
CAACGATCAAGGCGAGTTACATGATCCCCCATGTTGTGCAAAAAAGCGGTTAGCTCCTTCGGTCCTCCGA
TCGTTGTCAGAAGTAAGTTGGCCGCAGTGTTATCACTCATGGTTATGGCAGCACTGCATAATTCTCTTAC
TGTCATGCCATCCGTAAGATGCTTTTCTGTGACTGGTGAGTACTCAACCAAGTCATTCTGAGAATAGTGT
ATGCGGCGACCGAGTTGCTCTTGCCCGGCGTCAATACGGGATAATACCGCGCCACATAGCAGAACTTTAA
AAGTGCTCATCATTGGAAAACGTTCTTCGGGGCGAAAACTCTCAAGGATCTTACCGCTGTTGAGATCCAG
TTCGATGTAACCCACTCGTGCACCCAACTGATCTTCAGCATCTTTTACTTTCACCAGCGTTTCTGGGTGA
GCAAAAACAGGAAGGCAAAATGCCGCAAAAAAGGGAATAAGGGCGACACGGAAATGTTGAATACTCATAC
TCTTCCTTTTTCAATATTATTGAAGCATTTATCAGGGTTATTGTCTCATGAGCGGATACATATTTGAATG
TATTTAGAAAAATAAACAAATAGGGGTTCCGCGCACATTTCCCCGAAAAGTGCCACCTGACGTCGACGGA
TCGGGAGATCAACTTGTTTATTGCAGCTTATAATGGTTACAAATAAAGCAATAGCATCACAAATTTCACA
AATAAAGCATTTTTTTCACTGCATTCTAGTTGTGGTTTGTCCAAACTCATCAATGTATCTTATCATGTCT
GGATCAACTGGATAACTCAAGCTAACCAAAATCATCCCAAACTTCCCACCCCATACCCTATTACCACTGC
CAATTACCTGTGGTTTCATTTACTCTAAACCTGTGATTCCTCTGAATTATTTTCATTTTAAAGAAATTGT
ATTTGTTAAATATGTACTACAAACTTAGTAGT
Features (pLannotate 1.2.2; 25 found; start..end, strand, type, name):
    377..634     +  LTR            5' LTR (truncated): truncated 5' long terminal repeat (LTR) from HIV-1
    681..806     +  misc_feature   HIV-1 Ψ: packaging signal of human immunodeficiency virus type 1
    790..1128    +  CDS            HIV-1 gag (fragment): gag protein from human immunodeficiency virus 1; gag
   1303..1536    +  misc_feature   RRE: The Rev response element (RRE) of HIV-1 allows for Rev-dependent mRNA export from the nucleus to the cytoplasm.
   1913..2013    +  CDS            Rev (fragment): human immunodeficiency virus 1 (HIV-1) Rev protein; rev; enhances nuclear export of unspliced and incompletely spliced viral mRNAs
   2028..2143    +  misc_feature   cPPT/CTS: central polypurine tract and central termination sequence of HIV-1 (lacking the first T)
   2201..2504    +  enhancer       CMV enhancer: human cytomegalovirus immediate early enhancer
   2505..2708    +  promoter       CMV promoter: human cytomegalovirus (CMV) immediate early promoter
   2793..2824    +  misc_feature   MCS (fragment): multiple cloning site
   2839..2859    +  CDS            3xFLAG (fragment): three tandem FLAG® epitope tags
   2870..5053    +  CDS            BAP1: BAP1_HUMAN - Also known as KIAA0272 From Homo sapiens (Human).
   5087..5586    +  promoter       PGK promoter: mouse phosphoglycerate kinase 1 promoter
   5607..6206    +  CDS            PuroR: puromycin N-acetyltransferase; pac from Streptomyces alboniger; confers resistance to puromycin
   6220..6808    +  misc_feature   WPRE: woodchuck hepatitis virus posttranscriptional regulatory element
   6825..7343    +  CDS            nef (fragment): NEF_HV1BR - Experimental evidence at protein level: Swiss-Prot protein existence level 1. Extracellular Nef protein targets CD4(+) T-lymphocytes for apoptosis by interacting with CXCR4 surface receptors (PubMed:14990729). From Human immunodeficiency virus type 1 group M subtype B (isolate BRU/LAI) (HIV-1).
   7391..7648    +  LTR            5' LTR (truncated): truncated 5' long terminal repeat (LTR) from HIV-1
   7801..7817    -  protein_bind   lac operator: The lac repressor binds to the lac operator to inhibit transcription in E. coli. This inhibition can be relieved by adding lactose or isopropyl-β-D-thiogalactopyranoside (IPTG). lac repressor encoded by lacI
   7825..7855    -  promoter       lac promoter: promoter for the E. coli lac operon
   7870..7891    -  protein_bind   CAP binding site: CAP binding activates transcription in the presence of cAMP. E. coli catabolite activator protein
   7904..7996    -  CDS            lacI (fragment): lac repressor; lacI; The lac repressor binds to the lac operator to inhibit transcription in E. coli. This inhibition can be relieved by adding lactose or isopropyl-β-D-thiogalactopyranoside (IPTG).
   8179..8767    -  rep_origin     ori: high-copy-number ColE1/pMB1/pBR322/pUC origin of replication
   8938..9798    -  CDS            AmpR: β-lactamase; bla; confers resistance to ampicillin, carbenicillin, and related antibiotics
   9799..9903    -  promoter       AmpR promoter: bla
   9951..10085   +  polyA_signal   SV40 poly(A) signal: SV40 polyadenylation signal
  10252..329     +  CDS            nef (fragment) (across the origin): NEF_HV1BR - Experimental evidence at protein level: Swiss-Prot protein existence level 1. Extracellular Nef protein targets CD4(+) T-lymphocytes for apoptosis by interacting with CXCR4 surface receptors (PubMed:14990729). From Human immunodeficiency virus type 1 group M subtype B (isolate BRU/LAI) (HIV-1).
