[The description below was written by a language model from this plasmid's Addgene catalogue record and pLannotate feature annotations shown in this document.]
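Description:
pLVX-M-Flag-BAP1-C91G is a lentiviral expression plasmid built on the pLVX-puro backbone for delivering a mutant form of human BAP1 (BRCA1 associated protein 1) into mammalian cells. In bacteria it is maintained through a high-copy ColE1/pUC-type origin and selected with ampicillin via the β-lactamase gene; remnants of the lac promoter/operator region are also present in the backbone.

The HIV-1-derived transfer region is bounded by two LTR elements, both of which the annotation software labels as truncated LTRs with adjacent nef-derived sequence. It contains the Ψ packaging signal with a partial gag fragment, the Rev response element for Rev-dependent nuclear export of the genomic RNA, and the cPPT/CTS element, which generally improves transduction. Within this frame, the CMV immediate-early enhancer and promoter drive the BAP1 open reading frame, which carries an N-terminal Flag tag. The annotation detects this tag as a short fragment of a 3xFLAG sequence, consistent with a single Flag epitope. The insert carries the C91G substitution. The record itself does not describe the functional consequence of this change, though C91 is generally known as the catalytic cysteine of the BAP1 deubiquitinase domain.

Downstream, a mouse PGK promoter drives puromycin N-acetyltransferase for selecting transduced cells, and a WPRE enhances transcript expression. The stated purpose is expression of mutant BAP1-C91G, and the associated publication concerns BAP1 in the metabolic regulation of ferroptosis and tumour suppression. In that context it would most plausibly serve alongside wild-type BAP1 in stable cell lines, although the record does not say so.
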