Addgene plasmid #125845: pLVX-M-Flag-BAP1-C91G
Purpose: express mutant BAP1-C91G
Depositing lab: Boyi Gan. Depositing organization: University of Texas MD Anderson Cancer Center. Publication: BAP1 links metabolic regulation of ferroptosis to tumour suppression. Zhang Y, Shi J, Liu X, Feng L, Gong Z, Koppula P, Sirohi K, Li X, Wei Y, Lee H, Zhuang L, Chen G, Xiao ZD, Hung MC, Chen J, Huang P, Li W, Gan B. Nat Cell Biol. 2018 Oct;20(10):1181-1192. doi: 10.1038/s41556-018-0178-0. Epub 2018 Sep 10. PubMed 30202049.
Backbone
  Vector backbone: pLVX-puro
  Vector type: Lentiviral
  Selectable markers: Puromycin
Growth in bacteria
  Bacterial resistance: Ampicillin, 100 μg/mL
  Growth temperature: 37°C
  Growth strain: NEB Stable
  Copy number: High Copy
Gene/Insert
  Gene/Insert name: BAP1 (BRCA1 associated protein 1)
  Species: H. sapiens (human)
  Mutation: C91G
  Entrez Gene: BAP1 (a.k.a. HUCEP-13, KURIS, TPDS1, UBM2, UCHL2, UVM2, hucep-6)
  Tag / fusion protein: Flag (N terminal on insert)
  Cloning method: Restriction Enzyme; 5′ cloning site Unknown (unknown if destroyed)
Terms and licenses: Academic/Nonprofit Terms; Industry Terms: Not Available to Industry
How to cite: pLVX-M-Flag-BAP1-C91G was a gift from Boyi Gan (Addgene plasmid # 125845 ; http://n2t.net/addgene:125845 ; RRID:Addgene_125845)
